Addgene plasmid #218306: pQLL-Tc1-1_Xt-5 kb
Purpose: Donor plasmid of Tc1-1_Xt Transposon with 5 kb cargo gene
Depositing lab: Haoyi Wang. Depositing organization: Institute of Zoology, Chinese Academy of Sciences. Publication: Heterologous survey of 130 DNA transposons in human cells highlights their functional divergence and expands the genome engineering toolbox. Zhang T, Tan S, Tang N, Li Y, Zhang C, Sun J, Guo Y, Gao H, Cai Y, Sun W, Wang C, Fu L, Ma H, Wu Y, Hu X, Zhang X, Gee P, Yan W, Zhao Y, Chen Q, Guo B, Wang H, Zhang YE. Cell. 2024 Jul 11;187(14):3741-3760.e30. doi: 10.1016/j.cell.2024.05.007. Epub 2024 Jun 5. PubMed 38843831.
Backbone
  Vector backbone: pQLL
  Vector type: Mammalian Expression
Growth in bacteria
  Bacterial resistance: Ampicillin, 100 μg/mL
  Growth temperature: 37°C
  Growth strain: DH5alpha
  Copy number: Low Copy
Gene/Insert
  Gene/Insert name: 5 kb cargo gene
  Species: Synthetic
  Cloning method: Restriction Enzyme; 5′ cloning site Unknown (unknown if destroyed); 3′ cloning site Unknown (unknown if destroyed)
Terms and licenses: Academic/Nonprofit Terms; Industry Terms: Not Available to Industry
How to cite: pQLL-Tc1-1_Xt-5 kb was a gift from Haoyi Wang (Addgene plasmid # 218306 ; http://n2t.net/addgene:218306 ; RRID:Addgene_218306)
