[The description below was written by a language model from this plasmid's Addgene catalogue record and pLannotate feature annotations shown in this document.]
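Description:
pQLL-Tc1-1_Xt-5 kb is a transposon donor plasmid built on the pQLL backbone and catalogued as a mammalian expression vector. It carries a synthetic cargo of about 5 kb intended to be mobilised by the Tc1-1_Xt DNA transposon system. The full sequence record is 7,966 nt. In E. coli the plasmid is maintained by a ColE1/pUC-type origin together with a rop gene, consistent with its listing as low copy. Selection is with ampicillin, via a β-lactamase gene annotated as driven by a cat promoter. Short phage and tonB terminators insulate the bacterial module from the rest of the plasmid.

The automated annotation does not mark the Tc1-1_Xt terminal inverted repeats, so the exact transposon boundaries cannot be read from the feature table, and the plasmid encodes no annotated transposase, which would have to be supplied separately. The cargo appears to comprise two mammalian expression units in the same orientation. One uses the mouse PGK promoter to drive a puromycin resistance gene followed by EGFP, ending in a bGH polyadenylation signal; how the two coding regions are linked is not annotated. The other uses an EF-1α core promoter with a truncated intron A. Downstream of it lie a CD8A fragment at the start of the reading frame (plausibly a signal peptide), immunoglobulin heavy- and light-chain variable fragments, and CD28 and CD3ζ (CD247) segments. This reading frame spans the sequence origin of the circular map. The layout resembles a second-generation chimeric antigen receptor, although the record does not call it one or name a target antigen.

According to the record's purpose field and the associated survey of DNA transposons in human cells, the plasmid serves as a donor for delivering a 5 kb payload. Puromycin selection and EGFP fluorescence could be used to detect stable integration.
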