Features (pLannotate 1.2.2; 23 found; start..end, strand, type, name):
     46..306     -  CDS            IGLV5-48 (fragment): LV548_HUMAN - Experimental evidence at protein level: Swiss-Prot protein existence level 1. Probable non-functional open reading frame (ORF) of V region of the variable domain of immunoglobulin light chains (PubMed:24600447). Non-functional ORF generally cannot participate in the synthesis of a productive immunoglobulin chain due to altered V- (D)-J or switch recombination and/or splicing site (at mRNA level) and/or conserved amino acid change (protein level) (PubMed:9619395). Immunoglobulins, also known as antibodies, are membrane-bound or secreted glycoproteins produced by B lymphocytes. In
    364..729     -  CDS            HVM46_MOUSE (fragment): Experimental evidence at protein level: Swiss-Prot protein existence level 1. From Mus musculus (Mouse).
    733..792     -  CDS            CD8A (fragment): CD8A_HUMAN - Also known as MAL. Experimental evidence at protein level: Swiss-Prot protein existence level 1. Integral membrane glycoprotein that plays an essential role in the immune response and serves multiple functions in responses against both external and internal offenses. In T-cells, functions primarily as a coreceptor for MHC class I molecule:peptide complex. The antigens presented by class I peptides are derived from cytosolic proteins while class II derived from extracellular proteins. Interacts simultaneously with the T-cell receptor (TCR) and the MHC class I proteins presented by
    849..1052    -  intron         EF-1α intron A: truncated intron upstream of the start codon of human EF-1α
   1678..1787    -  intron         EF-1α intron A (fragment): intron upstream of the start codon of human EF-1α
   1788..1999    -  promoter       EF-1α core promoter: core promoter for human elongation factor EF-1α
   2064..2288    -  polyA_signal   bGH poly(A) signal: bovine growth hormone polyadenylation signal
   2316..3035    -  CDS            EGFP: the original enhanced GFP (Yang et al., 1996) mammalian codon-optimized
   3099..3693    -  CDS            PuroR (fragment): puromycin N-acetyltransferase; pac from Streptomyces alboniger; confers resistance to puromycin
   3718..4217    -  promoter       PGK promoter: mouse phosphoglycerate kinase 1 promoter
   4683..4703    +  CDS            lacZα (fragment): LacZα fragment of β-galactosidase; lacZ fragment
   4762..4791    +  terminator     T3Te terminator: phage T3 early transcription terminator
   4813..5400    +  rep_origin     ori: high-copy-number ColE1/pMB1/pBR322/pUC origin of replication
   5412..5439    -  terminator     T7Te terminator: phage T7 early transcription terminator
   5463..5654    -  CDS            rop: Rop protein, which maintains plasmids at low copy number; rop
   5655..6515    -  CDS            AmpR: β-lactamase; bla; confers resistance to ampicillin, carbenicillin, and related antibiotics
   6516..6618    -  promoter       cat promoter: promoter of the E. coli cat gene encoding chloramphenicol acetyltransferase
   6619..6650    -  terminator     tonB terminator: bidirectional E. coli tonB-P14 transcription terminator
   6689..6726    +  rep_origin     RSF ori (fragment): Plasmids containing the RSF 1030 origin of replication can be propagated in E. coli cells that contain additional plasmids with compatible origins.
   7044..7112    +  CDS            large T antigen (fragment): large T antigen from SV40 (simian virus 40)
   7135..7216    +  polyA_signal   SV40 poly(A) signal: SV40 polyadenylation signal
   7250..7585    -  CDS            CD247 (fragment): CD3Z_HUMAN - Also known as CD3Z, T3Z, TCRZ. Experimental evidence at protein level: Swiss-Prot protein existence level 1. Part of the TCR-CD3 complex present on T-lymphocyte cell surface that plays an essential role in adaptive immune response. When antigen presenting cells (APCs) activate T-cell receptor (TCR), TCR- mediated signals are transmitted across the cell membrane by the CD3 chains CD3D, CD3E, CD3G and CD3Z. All CD3 chains contain immunoreceptor tyrosine-based activation motifs (ITAMs) in their cytoplasmic domain. Upon TCR engagement, these motifs become phosphorylated by Src family
   7586..7789    -  CDS            CD28 (fragment): CD28_HUMAN - Experimental evidence at protein level: Swiss-Prot protein existence level 1. Involved in T-cell activation, the induction of cell proliferation and cytokine production and promotion of T-cell survival. Enhances the production of IL4 and IL10 in T-cells in conjunction with TCR/CD3 ligation and CD40L costimulation (PubMed:8617933). Isoform 3 enhances CD40L-mediated activation of NF-kappa-B and kinases MAPK8 and PAK2 in T-cells (PubMed:15067037). From Homo sapiens (Human).
>Addgene plasmid #218306 | pQLL-Tc1-1_Xt-5 kb | addgene full sequence | sequence record 445699 | Addgene NGS Result
ACTATGCCAAATCATACAGTAATAATCGGCCTCGTCCTCGGACCTGAGACCTGAGATGAGCAGCACACCC
GCATTGGCGCTTGCGTCTTTAGATCCACTAAACCTTGATGGAACTCCAGATCCCTGCTGCTTATCTGAGT
CGCTCTTGTAATTGAGAAGGTATTGGGGAGGAGAACCTGGTTTTTGCTGATACCAGTAGATCCTGTAAGG
CCCTACATTGATTCCTGACCTCAGTGTACACGTCAAAGAAGCGGAGGCACCGGGGCTTGCACTGAGGGAG
GATGATTGCGTGAGAACAGGTTGGCTACCCCCCCCTCCGGACCCGCCCCCACCGGAACCTCCACCGCCTG
AGCCCAGGATCCCACTGGACACGGTGACGGTTGTACCTTGTCCCCAAACGTCCATACCATAGTAGTAAGT
CATCATACCCCGCGCACAATAGTAAACAGCTGTGTCTTCGGGAGTTACACTATTAAGCTGAAGAGAGAAC
TGGTTTTTGGAAGTATCTGGATTTATAGACATCCTGCTTTTCACACTTACAGCATAATCATTATACCATT
TACTGCGGTAGTATGTTCTACCGAGCCATTCCAACCCTCGACTGGGGGACTGCCTGATCCAATTCCATGT
CGCGGAGTTACTACTCACTGAATCACCTGATATGGCACAGGTAAGACTAAGAGTCTGGGAAGGAGTGACC
AGACCGGGGCCAGATTGTTGGAGTTGCACTTGCGGCCTGGCGGCGTGGAGCAGCAAGGCCAGCGGCAGGA
GCAAGGCGGTCACTGGTAAGGCCTTATCGTCATCGTCTTTGTAATCCATGGTGGCGACCGGTGGATCCCT
CACGACACCTGAAATGGAAGAAAAAAACTTTGAACCACTGTCTGAGGCTTGAGAATGAACCAAGATCCAA
ACTCAAAAAGGGCAAATTCCAAGGAGAATTACATCAAGTGCCAAGCTGGCCTAACTTCAGTCTCCACCCA
CTCAGTGTGGGGAAACTCCATCGCATAAAACCCCTCCCCCCAACCTAAAGACGACGTACTCCAAAAGCTC
GAGAACTAATCGAGGTGCCTGGACGGCGCCCGGTACTCAGTGGAGTCACATGAAGCGACGGCTGAGGACG
GAAAGGCCCTTTTCCTTTGTGTGGGTGACTCACCCGCCCGCTCTCCCGAGCGCCGCGTCCTCCATTTTGA
GCTCCCTGCAGCAGGGCCGGGAAGCGGCCATCTTTCCGCTCACGCAACTGGTGCCGACCGGGCCAGCCTT
GCCGCCCAGGGCGGGGCGATACACGGCGGCGCGAGGCCAGGCACCAGAGCAGGCCGGCGAGCTTGAGACT
ACCCCCGTCCGATTCTCGGTGGCCGCGCTCGCAGGCCCCGCCTCGCCGAACATGTGCGCTGGGACGCACG
GGCCCCGTCGCCGCCCGCGGCCCCAAAAACCGAAATACCAGTGTGCAGATCTTGGCCCGCATTTACAAGA
CTATCTTGCCAGAAAAAAAGCGTCGCAGCAGGTCATCAAAAATTTTAAATGGCTAGAGACTTATCGAAAG
CAGCGAGACAGGCGCGAAGGTGCCACCAGATTCGCACGCGGCGGCCCCAGCGCCCAGGCCAGGCCTCAAC
TCAAGCACGAGGCGAAGGGGCTCCTTAAGCGCAAGGCCTCGAACTCTCCCACCCACTTCCAACCCGAAGC
TCGGGATCAAGAATCACGTACTGCAGCCAGGTGGAAGTAATTCAAGGCACGCAAGGGCCATAACCCGTAA
AGAGGCCAGGCCCGCGGGAACCACACACGGCACTTACCTGTGTTCTGGCGGCAAACCCGTTGCGAAAAAG
AACGTTCACGGCGACTACTGCACTTATATACGGTTCTCCCCCACCCTCGGGAAAAAGGCGGAGCCAGTAC
ACGACATCACTTTCCCAGTTTACCCCGCGCCACCTTCTCTAGGCACCGGGTCAATTGCCGACCCCTCCCC
CCAACTTCTCGGGGACTGTGGGCGATGTGCGCTCTGCCCACTGACGGGCACCGGAGCCTCACGTTAATTA
ACCAAGGTACCCATTGGCGGCCGCCCTCAGAAGCCATAGAGCCCACCGCATCCCCAGCATGCCTGCTATT
GTCTTCCCAATCCTCCCCCTTGCTGTCCTGCCCCACCCCACCCCCCAGAATAGAATGACACCTACTCAGA
CAATGCGATGCAATTTCCTCATTTTATTAGGAAAGGACAGTGGGAGTGGCACCTTCCAGGGTCAAGGAAG
GCACGGGGGAGGGGCAAACAACAGATGGCTGGCAACTAGAAGGCACAGTCGAGGCTGATCAGCGAGCTTA
ATTAATTACTTGTACAGCTCGTCCATGCCGAGAGTGATCCCGGCGGCGGTCACGAACTCCAGCAGGACCA
TGTGATCGCGCTTCTCGTTGGGGTCTTTGCTCAGGGCGGACTGGGTGCTCAGGTAGTGGTTGTCGGGCAG
CAGCACGGGGCCGTCGCCGATGGGGGTGTTCTGCTGGTAGTGGTCGGCGAGCTGCACGCTGCCGTCCTCG
ATGTTGTGGCGGATCTTGAAGTTCACCTTGATGCCGTTCTTCTGCTTGTCGGCCATGATATAGACGTTGT
GGCTGTTGTAGTTGTACTCCAGCTTGTGCCCCAGGATGTTGCCGTCCTCCTTGAAGTCGATGCCCTTCAG
CTCGATGCGGTTCACCAGGGTGTCGCCCTCGAACTTCACCTCGGCGCGGGTCTTGTAGTTGCCGTCGTCC
TTGAAGAAGATGGTGCGCTCCTGGACGTAGCCTTCGGGCATGGCGGACTTGAAGAAGTCGTGCTGCTTCA
TGTGGTCGGGGTAGCGGCTGAAGCACTGCACGCCGTAGGTCAGGGTGGTCACGAGGGTGGGCCAGGGCAC
GGGCAGCTTGCCGGTGGTGCAGATGAACTTCAGGGTCAGCTTGCCGTAGGTGGCATCGCCCTCGCCCTCG
CCGGACACGCTGAACTTGTGGCCGTTTACGTCGCCGTCCAGCTCGACCAGGATGGGCACCACCCCGGTGA
ACAGCTCCTCGCCCTTGCTCACCATTGGCCCGGGATTCTCTTCGACATCCCCTGCTTGTTTCAACAGGGA
GAAGTTAGTGGCATCGATGGCACCGGGCTTGCGGGTCATGCACCAGGTGCGCGGTCCTTCGGGCACCTCG
ACGTCGGCGGTGACGGTGAAGCCGAGCCGCTCGTAGAAGGGGAGGTTGCGGGGCGCGGAGGTCTCCAGGA
AGGCGGGCACCCCGGCGCGCTCGGCCGCCTCCACTCCGGGGAGCACGACGGCGCTGCCCAGACCCTTGCC
CTGGTGGTCGGGCGAGACGCCGACGGTGGCCAGGAACCACGCGGGCTCCTTGGGCCGGTGCGGCGCCAGG
AGGCCTTCCATCTGTTGCTGCGCGGCCAGCCGGGAACCGCTCAACTCGGCCATGCGCGGGCCGATCTCGG
CGAACACCGCCCCCGCTTCGACGCTCTCCGGCGTGGTCCAGACCGCCACCGCGGCGCCGTCGTCCGCGAC
CCACACCTTGCCGATGTCGAGCCCGACGCGCGTGAGGAAGAGTTCTTGCAGCTCGGTGACCCGCTCGATG
TGGCGGTCCGGGTCGACGGTGTGGCGCGTGGCGGGGTAGTCGGCGAACGCGGCGGCGAGGGTGCGTACGG
CCCGGGGGACGTCGTCGCGGGTGGCGAGGCGCACCGTGGGCTTGTACTCGGTCCCCATGGTGGCGTTGGC
TGCAGGTCGAAAGGCCCGGAGATGAGGAAGAGGAGAACAGCGCGGCAGACGTGCGCTTTTGAAGCGTGCA
GAATGCCGGGCCTCCGGAGGACCTTCGGGCGCCCGCCCCGCCCCTGAGCCCGCCCCTGAGCCCGCCCCCG
GACCCACCCCTTCCCAGCCTCTGAGCCCAGAAAGCGAAGGAGCAAAGCTGCTATTGGCCGCTGCCCCAAA
GGCCTACCCGCTTCCATTGCTCAGCGGTGCTGTCCATCTGCACGAGACTAGTGAGACGTGCTACTTCCAT
TTGTCACGTCCTGCACGACGCGAGCTGCGGGGCGGGGGGGAACTTCCTGACTAGGGGAGGAGTAGAAGGT
GGCGCGAAGGGGCCACCAAAGAACGGAGCCGGTTGGCGCCTACCGGTGGATGTGGAATGTGTGCGAGGCC
AGAGGCCACTTGTGTAGCGCCAAGTGCCCAGCGGGGCTGCTAAAGCGCATGCTCCAGACTGCCTTGGGAA
AAGCGCCTCCCCTACCCGGTAGAATTGCTAGCACCGGTGATGTCTAGCTTTTGAGGTGCTTTTGGTCTAC
TTCTCTGTGTCAGGTAGCTCCTATTTAAGTGATTTCTTGATTGAAACAGGTGTGGCAGTAATCAGGCCTG
GGGGTGACTACAGAAATTGATATTGAAATTGAAAATTGAAATGTGATAAACCACAGTTAAGTTATTTTTT
AACAAGGGGGGCAATCACTTTTTCACACAGGGCCATGTAGATTTGGAGTTTTTTTTCTCCCTTAATAACG
TAAACCTTCATTTAAAAACTGCATTTTGTGTTCAATTATGTTATCTTTGACTAATAGTTAACGGTTTTTG
ATGAGCAGAAACATTTAAGTGTGACAAACATGCAAAAGAATAAGAAATCAGGAAGGGGGCAAATAGTTTT
TCACACCACTGTAAAGCTTAGAGACGCAAGACACTGCGGATCGAGACGCATTGCGTGGTTCGACTGGCCG
TCGTTTTACAACGAAAGGGCCTCGTGATACGCCTATTGACTCCAGCGTAACTGGACTGCAATCAACTCAC
TGGCTCACCTTCACGGGTGGGCCTTTCTTCGGTAGAAAATCAAAGGATCTTCTTGAGATCCTTTTTTTCT
GCGCGTAATCTGCTGCTTGCAAACAAAAAAACCACCGCTACCAGCGGTGGTTTGTTTGCCGGATCAAGAG
CTACCAACTCTTTTTCCGAGGTAACTGGCTTCAGCAGAGCGCAGATACCAAATACTGTTCTTCTAGTGTA
GCCGTAGTTAGGCCACCACTTCAAGAACTCTGTAGCACCGCCTACATACCTCGCTCTGCTAATCCTGTTA
CCAGTGGCTGCTGCCAGTGGCGATAAGTCGTGTCTTACCGGGTTGGACTCAAGACGATAGTTACCGGATA
AGGCGCAGCGGTCGGGCTGAACGGGGGGTTCGTGCACACAGCCCAGCTTGGAGCGAACGACCTACACCGA
ACTGAGATACCTACAGCGTGAGCTATGAGAAAGCGCCACGCTTCCCGAAGGGAGAAAGGCGGACAGGTAT
CCGGTAAGCGGCAGGGTCGGAACAGGAGAGCGCACGAGGGAGCTTCCAGGGGGAAACGCCTGGTATCTTT
ATAGTCCTGTCGGGTTTCGCCACCTCTGACTTGAGCATCGATTTTTGTGATGCTCGTCAGGGGGGCGGAG
CCTATGGAAAAACGCCAGCAACGCAGAAAGGCCCACCCGAAGGTGAGCCAGGTGATTACATTTGGGCCCT
CATCAGAGGTTTTCACCGTCATCACCGAAACGCGCGAGGCAGCTGCGGTAAAGCTCATCAGCGTGGTCGT
GAAGCGATTCACAGATGTCTGCCTGTTCATCCGCGTCCAGCTCGTTGAGTTTCTCCAGAAGCGTTAATGT
CTGGCTTCTGATAAAGCGGGCCATGTTAAGGGCGGTTTTTTCCTGTTTGGTCACTTACCAATGCTTAATC
AGTGAGGCACCTATCTCAGCGATCTGTCTATTTTGTTCATCCATAGTTGCCTGACTCCCCGTCGTGTAGA
TAACTACGATGCGGGAGGGCTTACCATCTGGCCCCAGTTCTGCAATGATACCGCGGGACCCACGCTCACC
GGCTCCAGATTTATCAGCAATAAACCAGCCAGCCGGGAGGGCCGAGCGCAGAAGTGATCCTGCAACTTTA
TCCGCCTCCATCCAGTCTATTAATTGTTGCCGGGAAGCTAGAGTAAGTAGTTCGCCAGTTAATAGTTTGC
GCAACGTTGTTGCCATTGCTACAGGCATCGTGGTGTCACGCTCGTCGTTTGGTATGGCTTCATTCAGCTC
CGGTTCCCAACGATCAAGGCGAGTTACATGATCCCCCATGTTGTGCAAAAAAGCGGTTAGCTCCTTCGGT
CCTCCGATCGTTGCCAGAAGTAAGTTGGCCGCAGTGTTATCACTCATGGTTATGGCAGCACTGCATAATT
CTCTTACTGTCATGCCATCCGTGAGATGCTTTTCTGTGACTGGTGAGTACTCAACCAAGTCATTCTGAGA
ATAGTGTATGCGGCGACCGAGTTGCTCTTGCCCGGCGTCAATACGGGATAATACCGCGCCACATAGCAGA
ACTTTAAAAGTGCTCATCATTGGAAAACGTTCTTCGGGGCGTAAACTCTCAAGGATCTTACCGCTGTTGA
GATCCAGTTCGATGTAACCCACTCGTGCACCCAACTGATCTTCAGCATCTTTTACTTTCACCAGCGTTTC
TGGGTGAGCAAAAACAGGAAGGCAAAATGCCGCAAAAAAGGGAATAAGGGCGACACGGAAATGTTGAATA
CTCATTTTAGCTTCCTTAGCTCCTGAAAATCTCGATAACTCAAAAAATACGCCCGGTAGTGATCTTATTT
CATTATGGTGAAAGTTGGAACCTCTTACGTGCCGATCAAGTCAAAAGCCTCCGGTCGGAGGCTTTTGACT
TTCTGCTATGGAGGTCAGGTATGATTTAAATGGTCAGTAACGACCGAGCGCAGCGAGTCAGTGAGCGAGG
AAGCGGCACACAGGAAACAGCTATGACCGTCTCGGTTGGCAGTGACTCCGTCTCTGGGCCCTACAGTGGT
GTGAAAAACTATTTGCCCCCTTCCTGATTTCTTATTCTTTTGCATGTTTGTCACACAAAATGTTTCTGAT
CATCAAACACATTTAACTATTAGTCAAAGATAACACAAGTAAACACAAAATGCAGTTTTTAAATGAGGGT
TTTTATTATTTAGGGAGAAAAAAAATCCAAACCTACATGGCCCTGTGTGAAAAAGTAATTGCCCCCTGAA
CCTCGAGGGCCAGGAAGCTTCCCTTTGGTCTCCCCCTCTTAAGTACCACATTTGTAGAGGTTTTACTTGC
TTTAAAAAACCTCCCACACCTCCCCCTGAACCTGAAACATAAAATGAATGCAATTGTTGTTGTTAACTTG
TTTATTGCAGCTTATAATGGTTACAAATAAAGCAATAGCATCACAAATTTCACAAATAAAGCATTTTTTT
CACTGCATTCTAGTTGTGGTTTGTCCAAACTCAATCGATGCGAGGGGGCAGGGCCTGCATGTGAAGGGCG
TCGTAGGTGTCCTTGGTGGCTGTACTGAGACCCTGGTAAAGGCCATCGTGCCCCTTGCCCCTCCGGCGCT
CGCCTTTCATCCCAATCTCACTGTAGGCCTCCGCCATCTTATCTTTCTGCAGTTCATTGTACAGGCCTTC
CTGAGGGTTCTTCCTTCTCGGCTTTCCCCCCATCTCAGGGTCCCGGCCACGTCTCTTGTCCAAAACATCG
TACTCCTCTCTTCGTCCTAGATTGAGCTCGTTATAGAGCTGGTTCTGGCCCTGCTGGTACGCGGGGGCGT
CTGCGCTCCTGCTGAACTTCACTCTGGAGCGATAGGCTGCGAAGTCGCGTGGTGGGGCATAGGGCTGGTA
ATGCTTGCGGGTGGGCCCGGGGCGGCGGGGAGTCATGTTCATGTAGTCACTGTGCAGGAGCCTGCTCCTC
TTACTCCTCACCCAGAAAATAATAAAGGCCACTGTTACTAGCAAGCTATAGCAAGCCAGGACTCCCCCAA
CCACCACCAGCACCCAAAAATCACAGGCGAAGTCCAGCCCCCTCGTGTGCACTGCGCCCCCCGCCGCTGG
CCGGCACGCCTCTGGGCGCAGGGACAGGGGCTGCGACGCGATGGTGGGCGCCGGTGTTGGTGGTCGCGGC
GCTGGCGTCGTGGTCAGCACTGTCAGTTGCGTGCCTCCACCGAAAACAGCGGCTGA
